>Addgene plasmid #144608 | TFORF3132 | addgene full sequence | sequence record 346764 | Addgene NGS Result
GGCTCCGGTGCCCGTCAGTGGGCAGAGCGCACATCGCCCACAGTCCCCGAGAAGTTGGGGGGAGGGGTCG
GCAATTGAACCGGTGCCTAGAGAAGGTGGCGCGGGGTAAACTGGGAAAGTGATGTCGTGTACTGGCTCCG
CCTTTTTCCCGAGGGTGGGGGAGAACCGTATATAAGTGCAGTAGTCGCCGTGAACGTTCTTTTTCGCAAC
GGGTTTGCCGCCAGAACACAGGTAAGTGCCGTGTGTGGTTCCCGCGGGCCTGGCCTCTTTACGGGTTATG
GCCCTTGCGTGCCTTGAATTACTTCCACCTGGCTGCAGTACGTGATTCTTGATCCCGAGCTTCGGGTTGG
AAGTGGGTGGGAGAGTTCGAGGCCTTGCGCTTAAGGAGCCCCTTCGCCTCGTGCTTGAGTTGAGGCCTGG
CCTGGGCGCTGGGGCCGCCGCGTGCGAATCTGGTGGCACCTTCGCGCCTGTCTCGCTGCTTTCGATAAGT
CTCTAGCCATTTAAAATTTTTGATGACCTGCTGCGACGCTTTTTTTCTGGCAAGATAGTCTTGTAAATGC
GGGCCAAGATCTGCACACTGGTATTTCGGTTTTTGGGGCCGCGGGCGGCGACGGGGCCCGTGCGTCCCAG
CGCACATGTTCGGCGAGGCGGGGCCTGCGAGCGCGGCCACCGAGAATCGGACGGGGGTAGTCTCAAGCTG
GCCGGCCTGCTCTGGTGCCTGGCCTCGCGCCGCCGTGTATCGCCCCGCCCTGGGCGGCAAGGCTGGCCCG
GTCGGCACCAGTTGCGTGAGCGGAAAGATGGCCGCTTCCCGGCCCTGCTGCAGGGAGCTCAAAATGGAGG
ACGCGGCGCTCGGGAGAGCGGGCGGGTGAGTCACCCACACAAAGGAAAAGGGCCTTTCCGTCCTCAGCCG
TCGCTTCATGTGACTCCACGGAGTACCGGGCGCCGTCCAGGCACCTCGATTAGTTCTCGAGCTTTTGGAG
TACGTCGTCTTTAGGTTGGGGGGAGGGGTTTTATGCGATGGAGTTTCCCCACACTGAGTGGGTGGAGACT
GAAGTTAGGCCAGCTTGGCACTTGATGTAATTCTCCTTGGAATTTGCCCTTTTTGAGTTTGGATCTTGGT
TCATTCTCAAGCCTCAGACAGTGGTTCAAAGTTTTTTTCTTCCATTTCAGGTGTCGTGAGGCTAGCATCG
ATTGATCAACAAGTTTGTACAAAAAAGCAGGCACCATGGATATAAAAAACTCACCATCTAGCCTTAATTC
TCCTTCCTCCTACAACTGCAGTCAATCCATCTTACCCCTGGAGCACGGCTCCATATACATACCTTCCTCC
TATGTAGACAGCCACCATGAATATCCAGCCATGACATTCTATAGCCCTGCTGTGATGAATTACAGCATTC
CCAGCAATGTCACTAACTTGGAAGGTGGGCCTGGTCGGCAGACCACAAGCCCAAATGTGTTGTGGCCAAC
ACCTGGGCACCTTTCTCCTTTAGTGGTCCATCGCCAGTTATCACATCTGTATGCGGAACCTCAAAAGAGT
CCCTGGTGTGAAGCAAGATCGCTAGAACACACCTTACCTGTAAACAGAGAGACACTGAAAAGGAAGGTTA
GTGGGAACCGTTGCGCCAGCCCTGTTACTGGTCCAGGTTCAAAGAGGGATGCTCACTTCTGCGCTGTCTG
CAGCGATTACGCATCGGGATATCACTATGGAGTCTGGTCGTGTGAAGGATGTAAGGCCTTTTTTAAAAGA
AGCATTCAAGGACATAATGATTATATTTGTCCAGCTACAAATCAGTGTACAATCGATAAAAACCGGCGCA
AGAGCTGCCAGGCCTGCCGACTTCGGAAGTGTTACGAAGTGGGAATGGTGAAGTGTGGCTCCCGGAGAGA
GAGATGTGGGTACCGCCTTGTGCGGAGACAGAGAAGTGCCGACGAGCAGCTGCACTGTGCCGGCAAGGCC
AAGAGAAGTGGCGGCCACGCGCCCCGAGTGCGGGAGCTGCTGCTGGACGCCCTGAGCCCCGAGCAGCTAG
TGCTCACCCTCCTGGAGGCTGAGCCGCCCCATGTGCTGATCAGCCGCCCCAGTGCGCCCTTCACCGAGGC
CTCCATGATGATGTCCCTGACCAAGTTGGCCGACAAGGAGTTGGTACACATGATCAGCTGGGCCAAGAAG
ATTCCCGGCTTTGTGGAGCTCAGCCTGTTCGACCAAGTGCGGCTCTTGGAGAGCTGTTGGATGGAGGTGT
TAATGATGGGGCTGATGTGGCGCTCAATTGACCACCCCGGCAAGCTCATCTTTGCTCCAGATCTTGTTCT
GGACAGGGATGAGGGGAAATGCGTAGAAGGAATTCTGGAAATCTTTGACATGCTCCTGGCAACTACTTCA
AGGTTTCGAGAGTTAAAACTCCAACACAAAGAATATCTCTGTGTCAAGGCCATGATCCTGCTCAATTCCA
GTATGTACCCTCTGGTCACAGCGACCCAGGATGCTGACAGCAGCCGGAAGCTGGCTCACTTGCTGAACGC
CGTGACCGATGCTTTGGTTTGGGTGATTGCCAAGAGCGGCATCTCCTCCCAGCAGCAATCCATGCGCCTG
GCTAACCTCCTGATGCTCCTGTCCCACGTCAGGCATGCGAGTAACAAGGGCATGGAACATCTGCTCAACA
TGAAGTGCAAAAATGTGGTCCCAGTGTATGACCTGCTGCTGGAGATGCTGAATGCCCACGTGCTTCGCGG
GTGCAAGTCCTCCATCACGGGGTCCGAGTGCAGCCCGGCAGAGGACAGTAAAAGCAAAGAGGGCTCCCAG
AACCCACAGTCTCAGTGAGACCCAGCTTTCTTGTACAAAGTGGTTGATATCGGTAAGCCTATCCCTAACC
CTCTCCTCGGTCTCGATTCTACGTAGTAATGAACTAGTCCGTAACTTGAAAGTATTTCGATTTCTTGGCT
TTATATATCTTGTGGAAAGGACGATATGATCCCCCGGGCGTATTTAGCACGCGTTAAGTCGACAATCAAC
CTCTGGATTACAAAATTTGTGAAAGATTGACTGGTATTCTTAACTATGTTGCTCCTTTTACGCTATGTGG
ATACGCTGCTTTAATGCCTTTGTATCATGCTATTGCTTCCCGTATGGCTTTCATTTTCTCCTCCTTGTAT
AAATCCTGGTTGCTGTCTCTTTATGAGGAGTTGTGGCCCGTTGTCAGGCAACGTGGCGTGGTGTGCACTG
TGTTTGCTGACGCAACCCCCACTGGTTGGGGCATTGCCACCACCTGTCAGCTCCTTTCCGGGACTTTCGC
TTTCCCCCTCCCTATTGCCACGGCGGAACTCATCGCCGCCTGCCTTGCCCGCTGCTGGACAGGGGCTCGG
CTGTTGGGCACTGACAATTCCGTGGTGTTGTCGGGGAAATCATCGTCCTTTCCTTGGCTGCTCGCCTGTG
TTGCCACCTGGATTCTGCGCGGGACGTCCTTCTGCTACGTCCCTTCGGCCCTCAATCCAGCGGACCTTCC
TTCCCGCGGCCTGCTGCCGGCTCTGCGGCCTCTTCCGCGTCTTCGCCTTCGCCCTCAGACGAGTCGGATC
TCCCTTTGGGCCGCCTCCCCGCGTCGACTTTAAGACCAATGACTTACAAGGCAGCTGTAGATCTTAGCCA
CTTTTTAAAAGAAAAGGGGGGACTGGAAGGGCTAATTCACTCCCAACGAAGACAAGATCTGCTTTTTGCT
TGTACTGGGTCTCTCTGGTTAGACCAGATCTGAGCCTGGGAGCTCTCTGGCTAACTAGGGAACCCACTGC
TTAAGCCTCAATAAAGCTTGCCTTGAGTGCTTCAAGTAGTGTGTGCCCGTCTGTTGTGTGACTCTGGTAA
CTAGAGATCCCTCAGACCCTTTTAGTCAGTGTGGAAAATCTCTAGCAGTACGTATAGTAGTTCATGTCAT
CTTATTATTCAGTATTTATAACTTGCAAAGAAATGAATATCAGAGAGTGAGAGGAACTTGTTTATTGCAG
CTTATAATGGTTACAAATAAAGCAATAGCATCACAAATTTCACAAATAAAGCATTTTTTTCACTGCATTC
TAGTTGTGGTTTGTCCAAACTCATCAATGTATCTTATCATGTCTGGCTCTAGCTATCCCGCCCCTAACTC
CGCCCATCCCGCCCCTAACTCCGCCCAGTTCCGCCCATTCTCCGCCCCATGGCTGACTAATTTTTTTTAT
TTATGCAGAGGCCGAGGCCGCCTCGGCCTCTGAGCTATTCCAGAAGTAGTGAGGAGGCTTTTTTGGAGGC
CTAGGGACGTACCCAATTCGCCCTATAGTGAGTCGTATTACGCGCGCTCACTGGCCGTCGTTTTACAACG
TCGTGACTGGGAAAACCCTGGCGTTACCCAACTTAATCGCCTTGCAGCACATCCCCCTTTCGCCAGCTGG
CGTAATAGCGAAGAGGCCCGCACCGATCGCCCTTCCCAACAGTTGCGCAGCCTGAATGGCGAATGGG
[124 nt withheld, positions 4478-4601]
C
[91 nt withheld, positions 4603-4693]
A
[49 nt withheld, positions 4695-4743]
CCTTTGACGTTGGAGTCCACGTTCTTT
[37 nt withheld, positions 4771-4807]
ACCCTATCTCGGTCTATTCTTTTGATTTATAAGGGATTTTGCCGATTTCGGCCTATTGGTTAAAAAATGA
GCTGATTTAACAAAAATTTAACGCGAATTTTAACAAAATATTAACGCTTACAATTTAGGTGGCACTTTTC
GGGGAAATGTGCGCGGAACCCCTATTTGTTTATTTTTCTAAATACATTCAAATATGTATCCGCTCATGAG
ACAATAACCCTGATAAATGCTTCAATAATATTGAAAAAGGAAGAGTATGAGTATTCAACATTTCCGTGTC
GCCCTTATTCCCTTTTTTGCGGCATTTTGCCTTCCTGTTTTTGCTCACCCAGAAACGCTGGTGAAAGTAA
AAGATGCTGAAGATCAGTTGGGTGCACGAGTGGGTTACATCGAACTGGATCTCAACAGCGGTAAGATCCT
TGAGAGTTTTCGCCCCGAAGAACGTTTTCCAATGATGAGCACTTTTAAAGTTCTGCTATGTGGCGCGGTA
TTATCCCGTATTGACGCCGGGCAAGAGCAACTCGGTCGCCGCATACACTATTCTCAGAATGACTTGGTTG
AGTACTCACCAGTCACAGAAAAGCATCTTACGGATGGCATGACAGTAAGAGAATTATGCAGTGCTGCCAT
AACCATGAGTGATAACACTGCGGCCAACTTACTTCTGACAACGATCGGAGGACCGAAGGAGCTAACCGCT
TTTTTGCACAACATGGGGGATCATGTAACTCGCCTTGATCGTTGGGAACCGGAGCTGAATGAAGCCATAC
CAAACGACGAGCGTGACACCACGATGCCTGTAGCAATGGCAACAACGTTGCGCAAACTATTAACTGGCGA
ACTACTTACTCTAGCTTCCCGGCAACAATTAATAGACTGGATGGAGGCGGATAAAGTTGCAGGACCACTT
CTGCGCTCGGCCCTTCCGGCTGGCTGGTTTATTGCTGATAAATCTGGAGCCGGTGAGCGTGGGTCTCGCG
GTATCATTGCAGCACTGGGGCCAGATGGTAAGCCCTCCCGTATCGTAGTTATCTACACGACGGGGAGTCA
GGCAACTATGGATGAACGAAATAGACAGATCGCTGAGATAGGTGCCTCACTGATTAAGCATTGGTAACTG
TCAGACCAAGTTTACTCATATATACTTTAGATTGATTTAAAACTTCATTTTTAATTTAAAAGGATCTAGG
TGAAGATCCTTTTTGATAATCTCATGACCAAAATCCCTTAACGTGAGTTTTCGTTCCACTGAGCGTCAGA
CCCCGTAGAAAAGATCAAAGGATCTTCTTGAGATCCTTTTTTTCTGCGCGTAATCTGCTGCTTGCAAACA
AAAAAACCACCGCTACCAGCGGTGGTTTGTTTGCCGGATCAAGAGCTACCAACTCTTTTTCCGAAGGTAA
CTGGCTTCAGCAGAGCGCAGATACCAAATACTGTTCTTCTAGTGTAGCCGTAGTTAGGCCACCACTTCAA
GAACTCTGTAGCACCGCCTACATACCTCGCTCTGCTAATCCTGTTACCAGTGGCTGCTGCCAGTGGCGAT
AAGTCGTGTCTTACCGGGTTGGACTCAAGACGATAGTTACCGGATAAGGCGCAGCGGTCGGGCTGAACGG
GGGGTTCGTGCACACAGCCCAGCTTGGAGCGAACGACCTACACCGAACTGAGATACCTACAGCGTGAGCT
ATGAGAAAGCGCCACGCTTCCCGAAGGGAGAAAGGCGGACAGGTATCCGGTAAGCGGCAGGGTCGGAACA
GGAGAGCGCACGAGGGAGCTTCCAGGGGGAAACGCCTGGTATCTTTATAGTCCTGTCGGGTTTCGCCACC
TCTGACTTGAGCGTCGATTTTTGTGATGCTCGTCAGGGGGGCGGAGCCTATGGAAAAACGCCAGCAACGC
GGCCTTTTTACGGTTCCTGGCCTTTTGCTGGCCTTTTGCTCACATGTTCTTTCCTGCGTTATCCCCTGAT
TCTGTGGATAACCGTATTACCGCCTTTGAGTGAGCTGATACCGCTCGCCGCAGCCGAACGACCGAGCGCA
GCGAGTCAGTGAGCGAGGAAGCGGAAGAGCGCCCAATACGCAAACCGCCTCTCCCCGCGCGTTGGCCGAT
TCATTAATGCAGCTGGCACGACAGGTTTCCCGACTGGAAAGCGGGCAGTGAGCGCAACGCAATTAATGTG
AGTTAGCTCACTCATTAGGCACCCCAGGCTTTACACTTTATGCTTCCGGCTCGTATGTTGTGTGGAATTG
TGAGCGGATAACAATTTCACACAGGAAACAGCTATGACCATGATTACGCCAAGCGCGCAATTAACCCTCA
CTAAAGGGAACAAAAGCTGGAGCTGCAAGCTTAATGTAGTCTTATGCAATACTCTTGTAGTCTTGCAACA
TGGTAACGATGAGTTAGCAACATGCCTTACAAGGAGAGAAAAAGCACCGTGCATGCCGATTGGTGGAAGT
AAGGTGGTACGATCGTGCCTTATTAGGAAGGCAACAGACGGGTCTGACATGGATTGGACGAACCACTGAA
TTGCCGCATTGCAGAGATATTGTATTTAAGTGCCTAGCTCGATACATAAACGGGTCTCTCTGGTTAGACC
AGATCTGAGCCTGGGAGCTCTCTGGCTAACTAGGGAACCCACTGCTTAAGCCTCAATAAAGCTTGCCTTG
AGTGCTTCAAGTAGTGTGTGCCCGTCTGTTGTGTGACTCTGGTAACTAGAGATCCCTCAGACCCTTTTAG
TCAGTGTGGAAAATCTCTAGCAGTGGCGCCCGAACAGGGACTTGAAAGCGAAAGGGAAACCAGAGGAGCT
CTCTCGACGCAGGACTCGGCTTGCTGAAGCGCGCACGGCAAGAGGCGAGGGGCGGCGACTGGTGAGTACG
CCAAAAATTTTGACTAGCGGAGGCTAGAAGGAGAGAGATGGGTGCGAGAGCGTCAGTATTAAGCGGGGGA
GAATTAGATCGCGATGGGAAAAAATTCGGTTAAGGCCAGGGGGAAAGAAAAAATATAAATTAAAACATAT
AGTATGGGCAAGCAGGGAGCTAGAACGATTCGCAGTTAATCCTGGCCTGTTAGAAACATCAGAAGGCTGT
AGACAAATACTGGGACAGCTACAACCATCCCTTCAGACAGGATCAGAAGAACTTAGATCATTATATAATA
CAGTAGCAACCCTCTATTGTGTGCATCAAAGGATAGAGATAAAAGACACCAAGGAAGCTTTAGACAAGAT
AGAGGAAGAGCAAAACAAAAGTAAGACCACCGCACAGCAAGCGGCCGCTGATCTTCAGACCTGGAGGAGG
AGATATGAGGGACAATTGGAGAAGTGAATTATATAAATATAAAGTAGTAAAAATTGAACCATTAGGAGTA
GCACCCACCAAGGCAAAGAGAAGAGTGGTGCAGAGAGAAAAAAGAGCAGTGGGAATAGGAGCTTTGTTCC
TTGGGTTCTTGGGAGCAGCAGGAAGCACTATGGGCGCAGCGTCAATGACGCTGACGGTACAGGCCAGACA
ATTATTGTCTGGTATAGTGCAGCAGCAGAACAATTTGCTGAGGGCTATTGAGGCGCAACAGCATCTGTTG
CAACTCACAGTCTGGGGCATCAAGCAGCTCCAGGCAAGAATCCTGGCTGTGGAAAGATACCTAAAGGATC
AACAGCTCCTGGGGATTTGGGGTTGCTCTGGAAAACTCATTTGCACCACTGCTGTGCCTTGGAATGCTAG
TTGGAGTAATAAATCTCTGGAACAGATTTGGAATCACACGACCTGGATGGAGTGGGACAGAGAAATTAAC
AATTACACAAGCTTAATACACTCCTTAATTGAAGAATCGCAAAACCAGCAAGAAAAGAATGAACAAGAAT
TATTGGAATTAGATAAATGGGCAAGTTTGTGGAATTGGTTTAACATAACAAATTGGCTGTGGTATATAAA
ATTATTCATAATGATAGTAGGAGGCTTGGTAGGTTTAAGAATAGTTTTTGCTGTACTTTCTATAGTGAAT
AGAGTTAGGCAGGGATATTCACCATTATCGTTTCAGACCCACCTCCCAACCCCGAGGGGACCCATGCATT
GCATCTCAATTAGTCAGCAACCAGGTGTGGAAAGTCCCCAGGCTCCCCAGCAGGCAGAAGTATGCAAAGC
ATGCGTCTCAATTAGTCAGCAACCATAGTCCCGCCCCTAACTCCGCCCATCCCGCCCCTAACTCCGCCCA
GTTCCGCCCATTCTCCGCCCCATGGCTGACTAATTTTTTTTATTTATGCAGAGGCCGAGGCCGCCTCGGC
CTCTGAGCTATTCCAGAAGTAGTGAGGAGGCTTTTTTGGAGGCCTAGGCTTTTGCAAAAAGCTTTCTAGA
GGTACCACCGGAGCTTACCATGACCGAGTACAAGCCCACGGTGCGCCTCGCCACCCGCGACGACGTCCCC
AGGGCCGTACGCACCCTCGCCGCCGCGTTCGCCGACTACCCCGCCACGCGCCACACCGTCGATCCGGACC
GCCACATCGAGCGGGTCACCGAGCTGCAAGAACTCTTCCTCACGCGCGTCGGGCTCGACATCGGCAAGGT
GTGGGTCGCGGACGACGGCGCCGCCGTGGCGGTCTGGACCACGCCGGAGAGCGTCGAAGCGGGGGCGGTG
TTCGCCGAGATCGGCCCGCGCATGGCCGAGTTGAGCGGTTCCCGGCTGGCCGCGCAGCAACAGATGGAAG
GCCTCCTGGCGCCGCACCGGCCCAAGGAGCCCGCGTGGTTCCTGGCCACCGTCGGCGTCTCGCCCGACCA
CCAGGGCAAGGGTCTGGGCAGCGCCGTCGTGCTCCCCGGAGTGGAGGCGGCCGAGCGCGCCGGGGTGCCC
GCCTTCCTGGAGACCTCCGCGCCCCGCAACCTCCCCTTCTACGAGCGGCTCGGCTTCACCGTCACCGCCG
ACGTCGAGGTGCCCGAAGGACCGCGCACCTGGTGCATGACCCGCAAGCCCGGTGCCAGTTAACGAATTCT
AGATCTTGAGACAAATGGCAGTATTCATCCACAATTTTAAAAGAAAAGGGGGGATTGGGGGGTACAGTGC
AGGGGAAAGAATAGTAGACATAATAGCAACAGACATACAAACTAAAGAATTACAAAAACAAATTACAAAA
ATTCAAAATTTTCGGGTTTATTACAGGGACAGCAGAGATCCACTTTGGCGCCGGCTCGAGGCCTGCAGGT
GCAAAGATGGATAAAGTTTTAAACAGAGAGGAATCTTTGCAGCTAATGGACCTTCTAGGTCTTGAAAGGA
GTGGGAATT
Features (pLannotate 1.2.2; 34 found; start..end, strand, type, name):
      1..1179    +  promoter       EF-1α promoter: strong constitutive promoter for human elongation factor EF-1α
   1200..1220    +  protein_bind   attB1: mutant version of attB; core recombination site for the Gateway® BP reaction BP Clonase™
   1226..2815    +  CDS            ESR2: ESR2_HUMAN - Also known as ESTRB, NR3A2. Experimental evidence at protein level: Swiss-Prot protein existence level 1. [Isoform 2]: Lacks ligand binding ability and has no or only very low ERE binding activity resulting in the loss of ligand-dependent transactivation ability. From Homo sapiens (Human).
   2820..2844    -  protein_bind   attB2: mutant version of attB; recombination site for the Gateway® BP reaction BP Clonase™
   2852..2893    +  CDS            V5 tag: epitope tag from simian virus 5
   2909..2962    +  promoter       U6 promoter (fragment): RNA polymerase III promoter for human U6 snRNA
   3004..3592    +  misc_feature   WPRE: woodchuck hepatitis virus posttranscriptional regulatory element
   3643..3662    +  misc_feature   cPPT/CTS (fragment): central polypurine tract and central termination sequence of HIV-1
   3664..3897    +  LTR            3' LTR (ΔU3): self-inactivating 3' long terminal repeat (LTR) from HIV-1
   3975..4096    +  polyA_signal   SV40 poly(A) signal: SV40 polyadenylation signal
   4136..4271    +  rep_origin     SV40 ori: SV40 origin of replication
   4292..4310    -  promoter       T7 promoter: promoter for bacteriophage T7 RNA polymerase
   4318..4473    +  CDS            lacZα (fragment): LacZα fragment of β-galactosidase; lacZ fragment
   4478..4906    +  rep_origin     f1 ori (sequence partly withheld): f1 bacteriophage origin of replication; arrow indicates direction of (+) strand synthesis
   4959..5063    +  promoter       AmpR promoter: bla
   5064..5924    +  CDS            AmpR: β-lactamase; bla; confers resistance to ampicillin, carbenicillin, and related antibiotics
   6095..6683    +  rep_origin     ori: high-copy-number ColE1/pMB1/pBR322/pUC origin of replication
   6866..6958    +  CDS            lacI (fragment): lac repressor; lacI; The lac repressor binds to the lac operator to inhibit transcription in E. coli. This inhibition can be relieved by adding lactose or isopropyl-β-D-thiogalactopyranoside (IPTG).
   6971..6992    +  protein_bind   CAP binding site: CAP binding activates transcription in the presence of cAMP. E. coli catabolite activator protein
   7007..7037    +  promoter       lac promoter: promoter for the E. coli lac operon
   7045..7061    +  protein_bind   lac operator: The lac repressor binds to the lac operator to inhibit transcription in E. coli. This inhibition can be relieved by adding lactose or isopropyl-β-D-thiogalactopyranoside (IPTG). lac repressor encoded by lacI
   7106..7124    +  promoter       T3 promoter: promoter for bacteriophage T3 RNA polymerase
   7152..7378    +  promoter       RSV promoter: Rous sarcoma virus enhancer/promoter
   7379..7559    +  LTR            5' LTR (truncated): truncated 5' long terminal repeat (LTR) from HIV-1
   7606..7731    +  misc_feature   HIV-1 Ψ: packaging signal of human immunodeficiency virus type 1
   7715..8078    +  CDS            HIV-1 gag (fragment): gag protein from human immunodeficiency virus 1; gag
   8224..8457    +  misc_feature   RRE: The Rev response element (RRE) of HIV-1 allows for Rev-dependent mRNA export from the nucleus to the cytoplasm.
   8834..8860    +  CDS            Rev (fragment): human immunodeficiency virus 1 (HIV-1) Rev protein; rev; enhances nuclear export of unspliced and incompletely spliced viral mRNAs
   8867..8890    +  promoter       SV40 promoter (fragment): SV40 early promoter
   8891..8962    +  promoter       SV40 promoter (fragment): SV40 enhancer and early promoter
   8986..9121    +  rep_origin     SV40 ori: SV40 origin of replication
   9167..9763    +  CDS            PuroR (fragment): puromycin N-acetyltransferase; pac from Streptomyces; confers resistance to puromycin
   9812..9929    +  misc_feature   cPPT/CTS: central polypurine tract and central termination sequence of HIV-1
   9994..10060   +  CDS            small t antigen (fragment): SV40 (simian virus 40) small t antigen
