[The description below was written by a language model from this plasmid's Addgene catalogue record and pLannotate feature annotations shown in this document.]
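Description:
TFORF3132 is a third-generation-style, self-inactivating lentiviral expression plasmid built on the pLX_TRC317 backbone, carrying the human ESR2 (estrogen receptor beta, NR3A2) open reading frame for overexpression in mammalian cells. It belongs to a barcoded transcription factor ORF collection in which each construct carries a unique 24-bp barcode, so that individual factors can be identified by sequencing in pooled screens. The barcode itself is not annotated in the feature table. In bacteria the plasmid is maintained by a high-copy ColE1/pUC-type origin with ampicillin resistance. An f1 origin and remnants of lac and phage promoter elements from the parental cloning vector are also present. The depositor notes that the plasmid can recombine, as is common for LTR-containing vectors.

The viral genome is transcribed from an RSV promoter fused to a truncated HIV-1 5' LTR, followed by the Ψ packaging signal, a partial gag sequence and the RRE for Rev-dependent export. An SV40 early promoter then drives puromycin N-acetyltransferase for selection of transduced cells, and a cPPT/CTS element that aids nuclear import lies between this cassette and the payload. The EF-1α promoter drives the ESR2 coding sequence, which was introduced by Gateway cloning and is therefore flanked by attB1 and attB2 sites. A V5 epitope tag lies just downstream of attB2, although the record does not state whether it is fused in frame to the ORF. A WPRE enhances transcript expression ahead of the ΔU3 3' LTR, and an SV40 polyadenylation signal follows. The depositor gives NM_001437.2 as the reference transcript. The automated annotation's isoform 2 comment comes from the matched protein database entry and does not establish which isoform is encoded.
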