Addgene plasmid #144608: TFORF3132
Purpose: Lentiviral vector for overexpressing transcription factor ORFs with unique 24-bp barcodes. Barcodes facilitate identification of transcription factors in pooled screens.
Depositing lab: Feng Zhang. Depositing organization: Broad Institute. Publication: A transcription factor atlas of directed differentiation. Joung J, Ma S, Tay T, Geiger-Schuller KR, Kirchgatterer PC, Verdine VK, Guo B, Arias-Garcia MA, Allen WE, Singh A, Kuksenko O, Abudayyeh OO, Gootenberg JS, Fu Z, Macrae RK, Buenrostro JD, Regev A, Zhang F. Cell. 2023 Jan 5;186(1):209-229.e26. doi: 10.1016/j.cell.2022.11.026. PubMed 36608654.
Backbone
  Vector backbone: pLX_TRC317
  Backbone manufacturer: Broad Institute Genetic Perturbation Platform
  Backbone size w/o insert (bp): 8264
  Vector type: Mammalian Expression, Lentiviral
  Selectable markers: Puromycin
Growth in bacteria
  Bacterial resistance: Ampicillin, 100 μg/mL
  Growth temperature: 37°C
  Growth strain: NEB Stable
  Copy number: High Copy
Gene/Insert
  Gene/Insert name: ESR2
  Species: H. sapiens (human)
  Insert size (bp): 1802
  Entrez Gene: ESR2 (a.k.a. ER-BETA, ESR-BETA, ESRB, ESTRB, Erb, NR3A2, ODG8)
  Promoter: EF1a
  Cloning method: Gateway Cloning
  Sequencing primers: 5′ GGGTGGAGACTGAAGTTAGGCCAG; 3′ CACATAGCGTAAAAGGAGCAACATAG
Resource information
  A portion of this plasmid was derived from a plasmid made by: Broad Institute Genetic Perturbation Platform
Terms and licenses: Academic/Nonprofit Terms; Industry Terms: Not Available to Industry
Depositor comments: NM_001437.2 Please test multiple small colonies in case of plasmid recombination. To make this collection available in a timely manner, a portion of this collection was not fully sequenced by Addgene. If an Addgene verified full plasmid sequence is not available, please contact us prior to placing an order to request the full sequence.
How to cite: TFORF3132 was a gift from Feng Zhang (Addgene plasmid # 144608 ; http://n2t.net/addgene:144608 ; RRID:Addgene_144608)
