>Addgene plasmid #144608 | TFORF3132 | depositor partial sequence | sequence record 285939 | Insert
ATCGATTGATCAACAAGTTTGTACAAAAAAGCAGGCACCATGGATATAAAAAACTCACCATCTAGCCTTA
ATTCTCCTTCCTCCTACAACTGCAGTCAATCCATCTTACCCCTGGAGCACGGCTCCATATACATACCTTC
CTCCTATGTAGACAGCCACCATGAATATCCAGCCATGACATTCTATAGCCCTGCTGTGATGAATTACAGC
ATTCCCAGCAATGTCACTAACTTGGAAGGTGGGCCTGGTCGGCAGACCACAAGCCCAAATGTGTTGTGGC
CAACACCTGGGCACCTTTCTCCTTTAGTGGTCCATCGCCAGTTATCACATCTGTATGCGGAACCTCAAAA
GAGTCCCTGGTGTGAAGCAAGATCGCTAGAACACACCTTACCTGTAAACAGAGAGACACTGAAAAGGAAG
GTTAGTGGGAACCGTTGCGCCAGCCCTGTTACTGGTCCAGGTTCAAAGAGGGATGCTCACTTCTGCGCTG
TCTGCAGCGATTACGCATCGGGATATCACTATGGAGTCTGGTCGTGTGAAGGATGTAAGGCCTTTTTTAA
AAGAAGCATTCAAGGACATAATGATTATATTTGTCCAGCTACAAATCAGTGTACAATCGATAAAAACCGG
CGCAAGAGCTGCCAGGCCTGCCGACTTCGGAAGTGTTACGAAGTGGGAATGGTGAAGTGTGGCTCCCGGA
GAGAGAGATGTGGGTACCGCCTTGTGCGGAGACAGAGAAGTGCCGACGAGCAGCTGCACTGTGCCGGCAA
GGCCAAGAGAAGTGGCGGCCACGCGCCCCGAGTGCGGGAGCTGCTGCTGGACGCCCTGAGCCCCGAGCAG
CTAGTGCTCACCCTCCTGGAGGCTGAGCCGCCCCATGTGCTGATCAGCCGCCCCAGTGCGCCCTTCACCG
AGGCCTCCATGATGATGTCCCTGACCAAGTTGGCCGACAAGGAGTTGGTACACATGATCAGCTGGGCCAA
GAAGATTCCCGGCTTTGTGGAGCTCAGCCTGTTCGACCAAGTGCGGCTCTTGGAGAGCTGTTGGATGGAG
GTGTTAATGATGGGGCTGATGTGGCGCTCAATTGACCACCCCGGCAAGCTCATCTTTGCTCCAGATCTTG
TTCTGGACAGGGATGAGGGGAAATGCGTAGAAGGAATTCTGGAAATCTTTGACATGCTCCTGGCAACTAC
TTCAAGGTTTCGAGAGTTAAAACTCCAACACAAAGAATATCTCTGTGTCAAGGCCATGATCCTGCTCAAT
TCCAGTATGTACCCTCTGGTCACAGCGACCCAGGATGCTGACAGCAGCCGGAAGCTGGCTCACTTGCTGA
ACGCCGTGACCGATGCTTTGGTTTGGGTGATTGCCAAGAGCGGCATCTCCTCCCAGCAGCAATCCATGCG
CCTGGCTAACCTCCTGATGCTCCTGTCCCACGTCAGGCATGCGAGTAACAAGGGCATGGAACATCTGCTC
AACATGAAGTGCAAAAATGTGGTCCCAGTGTATGACCTGCTGCTGGAGATGCTGAATGCCCACGTGCTTC
GCGGGTGCAAGTCCTCCATCACGGGGTCCGAGTGCAGCCCGGCAGAGGACAGTAAAAGCAAAGAGGGCTC
CCAGAACCCACAGTCTCAGTGAGACCCAGCTTTCTTGTACAAAGTGGTTGATATCGGTAAGCCTATCCCT
AACCCTCTCCTCGGTCTCGATTCTACGTAGTAATGAACTAGTCCGTAACTTGAAAGTATTTCGATTTCTT
GGCTTTATATATCTTGTGGAAAGGACGATATGATCCCCCGGGCGTATTTAGC
