>Addgene plasmid #144608 | TFORF3132 | depositor partial sequence | sequence record 285940 | Barcode
TATGATCCCCCGGGCGTATTTAGC
